Addgene plasmid #228258: SJZ5-HPH
Purpose: Template plasmid for yeast gene knockout, confers antibiotic resistance to hygromycin B
Depositing lab: Zhiping Xie. Depositing organization: Shanghai Jiao Tong University. Publication: Template plasmids optimized for deletion of multiple genes in yeast Saccharomyces cerevisiae. Feng Y-H, Song J-Z, Zhu J, Xie Z. Microbiol Spectr. 2024 Oct 10:e0132024. doi: 10.1128/spectrum.01320-24. PubMed 39387598.
Backbone
  Vector backbone: SJZ5
  Vector type: Yeast Expression
Growth in bacteria
  Bacterial resistance: Ampicillin, 100 μg/mL
  Growth temperature: 37°C
  Growth strain: DH5alpha
  Copy number: High Copy
Gene/Insert
  Gene/Insert name: hph
  Species: Escherichia coli
  Insert size (bp): 1829
  Promoter: SSA1 S.c.
  Cloning method: Other
Terms and licenses: Academic/Nonprofit Terms; Industry Terms: Not Available to Industry
How to cite: SJZ5-HPH was a gift from Zhiping Xie (Addgene plasmid # 228258 ; http://n2t.net/addgene:228258 ; RRID:Addgene_228258)
