[The description below was written by a language model from this plasmid's Addgene catalogue record and pLannotate feature annotations shown in this document.]
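Description:
SJZ5-HPH is a small (about 3.7 kb) template plasmid built on the SJZ5 backbone and catalogued as a yeast expression vector, although its role is to supply a selectable marker cassette for gene deletion in Saccharomyces cerevisiae rather than to persist in yeast. The feature table shows no yeast origin or centromere. The only maintenance elements are bacterial: a high-copy ColE1/pUC-type origin and a β-lactamase gene with its own promoter, which allow ampicillin selection in E. coli.

The payload is an approximately 1.8 kb hph cassette. Its coding sequence is the E. coli hygromycin B phosphotransferase gene (aph(4)-Ia), which the automated annotation calls as a HygR fragment. According to the record it is driven by the S. cerevisiae SSA1 promoter. That promoter is not annotated in the feature table but presumably lies in the unannotated region upstream of the coding sequence. The sequence downstream of the coding region is also unannotated, and the record does not name a terminator. SP6 and T7 bacteriophage promoters flank the cassette in convergent orientation, a common arrangement around a cloning region that also provides standard priming sites.

In templates of this kind, the marker cassette is typically amplified by PCR with primers carrying homology to the target locus. The linear product then replaces the gene of interest by homologous recombination, and integrants are selected on hygromycin B. The associated publication describes a set of template plasmids optimized for deleting multiple genes in the same yeast strain, and this construct is the hygromycin-resistance member of that set.
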