Features (pLannotate 1.2.2; 6 found; start..end, strand, type, name):
      7..25      +  promoter       SP6 promoter: promoter for bacteriophage SP6 RNA polymerase
    633..1654    +  CDS            HygR (fragment): aminoglycoside phosphotransferase from E. coli; aph(4)-Ia; confers resistance to hygromycin
   1988..2006    -  promoter       T7 promoter: promoter for bacteriophage T7 RNA polymerase
   2014..2602    -  rep_origin     ori: high-copy-number ColE1/pMB1/pBR322/pUC origin of replication
   2773..3633    -  CDS            AmpR: β-lactamase; bla; confers resistance to ampicillin, carbenicillin, and related antibiotics
   3634..3738    -  promoter       AmpR promoter: bla
>Addgene plasmid #228258 | SJZ5-HPH | addgene full sequence | sequence record 455746 | Addgene NGS Result
GACGTCATTTAGGTGACACTATAGAGCGGCCGCCAGCTGAAGCTTCGTACGCCGCAGGTCGACGTATAGG
AGATGGTGCAGGATTAATTAACCCTAGGTGAGGCGCGCCTAGGGATAACAGGGTAATAGAAAAAAAATTT
CCTGGTTGAAAATGGCGGAAAAAAAAAATTCAGAAAAAGAAATAAAGCACGTGTGCGCGGTGTGTGGATG
ATGGTTTCATCATTGTCAACGGCATTTTCGTTCTTGTGGATTGTTGTAAACTTTCCAGAACATTCTAGAA
AGAAAGCACACGGAACGTTTAGAAGCTGTCATTTGCGTTTTTTCTCCAGATTTTAGTTGAGAAAGTAATT
AAATTATTCTTCTTTTTCCAGAACGTTCCATCGGCGGCAAAAGGGAGAGAAAGAACCCAAAAAGAAGGGG
GGCCATTTAGATTAGCTGATCGTTTCGAGGACTTCAAGGTTATATAAGGGGTGGATTGATGTATCTTCGA
GAAGGGATTGAGTTGTAGTTTCGTTTCCCAATTCTTACTTAAGTTGTTTTATTTTCTCTATTTGTAAGAT
AAGCACATCAAAAGAAAAGTAATCAAGTATTACAAGAAACAAAAATTCAAGTAAATAACAGATAATATGG
GTAAAAAGCCTGAACTCACCGCGACGTCTGTCGAGAAGTTTCTGATCGAAAAGTTCGACAGCGTCTCCGA
CCTGATGCAGCTCTCGGAGGGCGAAGAATCTCGTGCTTTCAGCTTCGATGTAGGAGGGCGTGGATATGTC
CTGCGGGTAAATAGCTGCGCCGATGGTTTCTACAAAGATCGTTATGTTTATCGGCACTTTGCATCGGCCG
CGCTCCCGATTCCGGAAGTGCTTGACATTGGGGAATTCAGCGAGAGCCTGACCTATTGCATCTCCCGCCG
TGCACAGGGTGTCACGTTGCAAGACCTGCCTGAAACCGAACTGCCCGCTGTTCTGCAGCCGGTCGCGGAG
GCAATGGATGCGATCGCTGCGGCCGATCTTAGCCAGACGAGCGGGTTCGGCCCATTCGGACCGCAAGGAA
TCGGTCAATACACTACATGGCGTGATTTCATATGCGCGATTGCTGATCCCCATGTGTATCACTGGCAAAC
TGTGATGGACGACACCGTCAGTGCGTCCGTCGCGCAGGCTCTCGATGAGCTGATGCTTTGGGCCGAGGAC
TGCCCCGAAGTCCGGCACCTCGTGCACGCGGATTTCGGCTCCAACAATGTCCTGACGGACAATGGCCGCA
TAACAGCGGTCATTGACTGGAGCGAGGCGATGTTCGGGGATTCCCAATACGAGGTCGCCAACATCTTCTT
CTGGAGGCCGTGGTTGGCTTGTATGGAGCAGCAGACGCGCTACTTCGAGCGGAGGCATCCGGAGCTTGCA
GGATCGCCGCGGCTCCGGGCGTATATGCTCCGCATTGGTCTTGACCAACTCTATCAGAGCTTGGTTGACG
GCAATTTCGATGATGCAGCTTGGGCGCAGGGTCGATGCGACGCAATCGTCCGATCCGGAGCCGGGACTGT
CGGGCGTACACAAATCGCCCGCAGAAGCGCGGCCGTCTGGACCGATGGCTGTGTAGAAGTACTCGCCGAT
AGTGGAAACCGACGCCCCAGCACTCGTCCGAGGGCAAAGGAATAAGTTAATTCAAATTAATTGATATAGT
TTTTTAATGAGTATTGAATCTGTTTAGAAATAATGGAATATTATTTTTATTTATTTATTTATATTATTGG
TCGGCTCTTTTCTTCTGAAGGTCAATGACAAAATGATATGAAGGAAATAATGATTTCTAAAATTTTACAA
CGTAAGATATTTTTACAAAAGCCTAGCTCATCTTTTGTCATGCACTATTTTACTCACGCTTGAAATTAAC
GGCCAGTCCACTGCGGAGTCATTTCAAAGTCATCCTAATCGATCTATCGTTTTTGATAGCTCATTGAGCT
CGATCCACTAGTGGCCTATGCCCGCGGCCTATAGTGAGTCGTATTAGTTAACTTTTCCATAGGCTCCGCC
CCCCTGACGAGCATCACAAAAATCGACGCTCAAGTCAGAGGTGGCGAAACCCGACAGGACTATAAAGATA
CCAGGCGTTTCCCCCTGGAAGCTCCCTCGTGCGCTCTCCTGTTCCGACCCTGCCGCTTACCGGATACCTG
TCCGCCTTTCTCCCTTCGGGAAGCGTGGCGCTTTCTCATAGCTCACGCTGTAGGTATCTCAGTTCGGTGT
AGGTCGTTCGCTCCAAGCTGGGCTGTGTGCACGAACCCCCCGTTCAGCCCGACCGCTGCGCCTTATCCGG
TAACTATCGTCTTGAGTCCAACCCGGTAAGACACGACTTATCGCCACTGGCAGCAGCCACTGGTAACAGG
ATTAGCAGAGCGAGGTATGTAGGCGGTGCTACAGAGTTCTTGAAGTGGTGGCCTAACTACGGCTACACTA
GAAGAACAGTATTTGGTATCTGCGCTCTGCTGAAGCCAGTTACCTTCGGAAAAAGAGTTGGTAGCTCTTG
ATCCGGCAAACAAACCACCGCTGGTAGCGGTGGTTTTTTTGTTTGCAAGCAGCAGATTACGCGCAGAAAA
AAAGGATCTCAAGAAGATCCTTTGATCTTTTCTACGGGGTCTGACGCTCAGTGGAACGAAAACTCACGTT
AAGGGATTTTGGTCATGAGATTATCAAAAAGGATCTTCACCTAGATCCTTTTAAATTAAAAATGAAGTTT
TAAATCAATCTAAAGTATATATGAGTAAACTTGGTCTGACAGTTACCAATGCTTAATCAGTGAGGCACCT
ATCTCAGCGATCTGTCTATTTCGTTCATCCATAGTTGCCTGACTCCCCGTCGTGTAGATAACTACGATAC
GGGAGGGCTTACCATCTGGCCCCAGTGCTGCAATGATACCGCGAGACCCACGCTCACCGGCTCCAGATTT
ATCAGCAATAAACCAGCCAGCCGGAAGGGCCGAGCGCAGAAGTGGTCCTGCAACTTTATCCGCCTCCATC
CAGTCTATTAATTGTTGCCGGGAAGCTAGAGTAAGTAGTTCGCCAGTTAATAGTTTGCGCAACGTTGTTG
CCATTGCTACAGGCATCGTGGTGTCACGCTCGTCGTTTGGTATGGCTTCATTCAGCTCCGGTTCCCAACG
ATCAAGGCGAGTTACATGATCCCCCATGTTGTGCAAAAAAGCGGTTAGCTCCTTCGGTCCTCCGATCGTT
GTCAGAAGTAAGTTGGCCGCAGTGTTATCACTCATGGTTATGGCAGCACTGCATAATTCTCTTACTGTCA
TGCCATCCGTAAGATGCTTTTCTGTGACTGGTGAGTACTCAACCAAGTCATTCTGAGAATAGTGTATGCG
GCGACCGAGTTGCTCTTGCCCGGCGTCAATACGGGATAATACCGCGCCACATAGCAGAACTTTAAAAGTG
CTCATCATTGGAAAACGTTCTTCGGGGCGAAAACTCTCAAGGATCTTACCGCTGTTGAGATCCAGTTCGA
TGTAACCCACTCGTGCACCCAACTGATCTTCAGCATCTTTTACTTTCACCAGCGTTTCTGGGTGAGCAAA
AACAGGAAGGCAAAATGCCGCAAAAAAGGGAATAAGGGCGACACGGAAATGTTGAATACTCATACTCTTC
CTTTTTCAATATTATTGAAGCATTTATCAGGGTTATTGTCTCATGAGCGGATACATATTTGAATGTATTT
AGAAAAATAAACAAATAGGGGTTCCGCG
