>Addgene plasmid #228258 | SJZ5-HPH | depositor partial sequence | sequence record 447983 | hph E.c.
ATGGGTAAAAAGCCTGAACTCACCGCGACGTCTGTCGAGAAGTTTCTGATCGAAAAGTTCGACAGCGTCT
CCGACCTGATGCAGCTCTCGGAGGGCGAAGAATCTCGTGCTTTCAGCTTCGATGTAGGAGGGCGTGGATA
TGTCCTGCGGGTAAATAGCTGCGCCGATGGTTTCTACAAAGATCGTTATGTTTATCGGCACTTTGCATCG
GCCGCGCTCCCGATTCCGGAAGTGCTTGACATTGGGGAATTCAGCGAGAGCCTGACCTATTGCATCTCCC
GCCGTGCACAGGGTGTCACGTTGCAAGACCTGCCTGAAACCGAACTGCCCGCTGTTCTGCAGCCGGTCGC
GGAGGCAATGGATGCGATCGCTGCGGCCGATCTTAGCCAGACGAGCGGGTTCGGCCCATTCGGACCGCAA
GGAATCGGTCAATACACTACATGGCGTGATTTCATATGCGCGATTGCTGATCCCCATGTGTATCACTGGC
AAACTGTGATGGACGACACCGTCAGTGCGTCCGTCGCGCAGGCTCTCGATGAGCTGATGCTTTGGGCCGA
GGACTGCCCCGAAGTCCGGCACCTCGTGCACGCGGATTTCGGCTCCAACAATGTCCTGACGGACAATGGC
CGCATAACAGCGGTCATTGACTGGAGCGAGGCGATGTTCGGGGATTCCCAATACGAGGTCGCCAACATCT
TCTTCTGGAGGCCGTGGTTGGCTTGTATGGAGCAGCAGACGCGCTACTTCGAGCGGAGGCATCCGGAGCT
TGCAGGATCGCCGCGGCTCCGGGCGTATATGCTCCGCATTGGTCTTGACCAACTCTATCAGAGCTTGGTT
GACGGCAATTTCGATGATGCAGCTTGGGCGCAGGGTCGATGCGACGCAATCGTCCGATCCGGAGCCGGGA
CTGTCGGGCGTACACAAATCGCCCGCAGAAGCGCGGCCGTCTGGACCGATGGCTGTGTAGAAGTACTCGC
CGATAGTGGAAACCGACGCCCCAGCACTCGTCCGAGGGCAAAGGAATAA
